Addgene plasmid #138050: MYMH 71
Purpose: Encodes Ribosome Binding Site (RBS) variant using GFP as a reporter gene
Depositing lab: Meng How Tan. Depositing organization: Nanyang Technological University. Publication: An Expanded Synthetic Biology Toolkit for Gene Expression Control in Acetobacteraceae. Teh MY, Ooi KH, Danny Teo SX, Bin Mansoor ME, Shaun Lim WZ, Tan MH. ACS Synth Biol. 2019 Apr 19;8(4):708-723. doi: 10.1021/acssynbio.8b00168. Epub 2019 Mar 22. PubMed 30865830.
Backbone
  Vector backbone: pSEVA-331Bb
  Vector type: Bacterial Expression
Growth in bacteria
  Bacterial resistance: Chloramphenicol, 25 μg/mL
  Growth temperature: 37°C
  Growth strain: DH5alpha
  Copy number: High Copy
Gene/Insert
  Gene/Insert name: pSEVA-331Bb-12AC-GFP
  Species: Synthetic
  Mutation: AAA GAG GAG AAC
  Cloning method: Restriction Enzyme; 5′ cloning site Unknown (unknown if destroyed)
Terms and licenses: Academic/Nonprofit Terms; Industry Terms: Not Available to Industry
Depositor comments: High expression
How to cite: MYMH 71 was a gift from Meng How Tan (Addgene plasmid # 138050 ; http://n2t.net/addgene:138050 ; RRID:Addgene_138050)
