[The description below was written by a language model from this plasmid's Addgene catalogue record and pLannotate feature annotations shown in this document.]
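Description:
MYMH 71 is a 3.8 kb bacterial expression plasmid built on pSEVA-331Bb, a BioBrick-compatible version of a SEVA broad-host-range vector. It replicates through the pBBR1 oriV and its cognate Rep protein from Bordetella bronchiseptica, a replicon that functions in many Gram-negative species. An incP oriT allows conjugative mobilisation when transfer functions are supplied in trans. Selection is by chloramphenicol, conferred by the cat gene under its own promoter. Lambda t0 and rrnB T1 terminators flank the backbone modules and insulate them from the cargo region. The record lists DH5alpha as the propagation strain and describes the plasmid as high copy.

The cargo lies between a BioBrick prefix and suffix. It is a reporter cassette named 12AC-GFP, intended to measure the strength of a synthetic ribosome binding site variant. Just after the prefix, the annotation shows two lac operator sites, which suggests a lac-repressible promoter. No promoter is annotated or named in the record, and no lacI gene appears on the plasmid. A roughly 40 bp gap between the operators and the reporter presumably holds the variant RBS, which the catalogue lists as a mutation.

The downstream open reading frame is catalogued as GFP, although the automated annotation labelled it as the fluorescent protein hfriFP, a discrepancy the record does not resolve. The rrnB T1 and T7Te terminators close the unit. The depositor notes that this variant gives high expression. The plasmid belongs to a toolkit of characterised parts for controlling gene expression in Acetobacteraceae, where fluorescence output serves to rank RBS variants by translation initiation strength.
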