Features (pLannotate 1.2.2; 14 found; start..end, strand, type, name):
      4..98      +  terminator     lambda t0 terminator: transcription terminator from phage lambda
    146..248     +  promoter       cat promoter: promoter of the E. coli cat gene encoding chloramphenicol acetyltransferase
    249..905     +  CDS            cat: CAT_ECOLX - Experimental evidence at protein level: Swiss-Prot protein existence level 1. This enzyme is an effector of chloramphenicol resistance in bacteria. From Escherichia coli. This protein is used as a marker in many commonly used cloning vectors, such as pACYC184.
   1057..1165    +  oriT           oriT: incP origin of transfer
   1176..1838    -  CDS            pBBR1 Rep: replication protein for the broad-host-range plasmid pBBR1 from Bordetella bronchiseptica
   1839..2610    -  rep_origin     pBBR1 oriV: replication origin of the broad-host-range plasmid pBBR1 from Bordetella bronchiseptica; requires the pBBR1 Rep protein for replication
   2725..2811    -  terminator     rrnB T1 terminator: Escherichia coli rrnB; transcription terminator T1 from the E. coli rrnB gene
   2850..2871    +  misc_feature   BioBrick prefix: BioBrick prefix for parts that do not start with "ATG"
   2874..2890    +  protein_bind   lac operator: The lac repressor binds to the lac operator to inhibit transcription in E. coli. This inhibition can be relieved by adding lactose or isopropyl-β-D-thiogalactopyranoside (IPTG). lac repressor encoded by lacI
   2897..2913    +  protein_bind   lac operator: The lac repressor binds to the lac operator to inhibit transcription in E. coli. This inhibition can be relieved by adding lactose or isopropyl-β-D-thiogalactopyranoside (IPTG). lac repressor encoded by lacI
   2953..3666    +  CDS            hfriFP: hfriFP is a fluorescent protein published in 2013, derived from Herbaspirillum frisingense.
   3689..3760    +  terminator     rrnB T1 terminator: transcription terminator T1 from the E. coli rrnB gene
   3776..3803    +  terminator     T7Te terminator: phage T7 early transcription terminator
   3810..3830    +  misc_feature   BioBrick suffix: universal suffix for all parts
>Addgene plasmid #138050 | MYMH 71 | addgene full sequence | sequence record 274885 | Addgene NGS Result
TTGGACTCCTGTTGATAGATCCAGTAATGACCTCAGAACTCCATCTGGATTTGTTCAGAACGCTCGGTTG
CCGCCGGGCGTTTTTTATTGGTGAGAATCCAGGGGTCCCCAATAATTACGATTTAAATTGGCGAAAATGA
GACGTTGATCGGCACGTAAGAGGTTCCAACTTTCACCATAATGAAATAAGATCACTACCGGGCGTATTTT
TTGAGTTATCGAGATTTTCAGGAGCTAAGGAAGCTAAAATGGAGAAAAAAATCACTGGATATACCACCGT
TGATATATCCCAATGGCATCGTAAAGAACATTTTGAGGCATTTCAGTCAGTTGCTCAATGTACCTATAAC
CAGACCGTTCAGCTGGATATTACGGCCTTTTTAAAGACCGTAAAGAAAAATAAGCACAAGTTTTATCCGG
CCTTTATTCACATTCTTGCCCGCCTGATGAATGCTCATCCGGAATTTCGTATGGCAATGAAAGACGGTGA
GCTGGTGATATGGGATAGTGTTCACCCTTGTTACACCGTTTTCCATGAGCAAACTGAAACGTTTTCATCG
CTCTGGAGTGAATACCACGACGATTTCCGGCAGTTTCTACACATATATTCGCAAGATGTGGCGTGTTACG
GTGAAAACCTGGCCTATTTCCCTAAAGGGTTTATTGAGAATATGTTTTTCGTCTCAGCCAATCCCTGGGT
GAGTTTCACCAGTTTTGATTTAAACGTGGCCAATATGGACAACTTCTTCGCCCCCGTTTTCACCATGGGC
AAATATTATACGCAAGGCGACAAGGTGCTGATGCCGCTGGCGATTCAGGTTCATCATGCCGTTTGTGATG
GCTTCCATGTCGGCAGAATGCTTAATGAATTACAACAGTACTGCGATGAGTGGCAGGGCGGGGCGTAATT
TGACTTTTGTCCTTTTCCGCTGCATAACCCTGCTTCGGGGTCATTATAGCGATTTTTTCGGTATATCCAT
CCTTTTTCGCACGATATACAGGATTTTGCCAAAGGGTTCGTGTAGACTTTCCTTGGTGTATCCAACGGCG
TCAGCCGGGCAGGATAGGTGAAGTAGGCCCACCCGCGAGCGGGTGTTCCTTCTTCACTGTCCCTTATTCG
CACCTGGCGGTGCTCAACGGGAATCCTGCTCTGCGAGGCTGGCCGTAGGCCGGCCCTACCGGCGCGGCAG
CGTTACCCGTGTCGGCGGCTCCAACGGCTCGCCATCGTCCAGAAAACACGGCTCATCGGGCATCGGCAGG
CGCTGCTGCCCGCGCCGTTCCCATTCCTCCGTTTCGGTCAAGGCTGGCAGGTCTGGTTCCATGCCCGGAA
TGCCGGGCTGGCTGGGCGGCTCCTCGCCGGGGCCGGTCGGTAGTTGCTGCTCGCCCGGATACAGGGTCGG
GATGCGGCGCAGGTCGCCATGCCCCAACAGCGATTCGTCCTGGTCGTCGTGATCAACCACCACGGCGGCA
CTGAACACCGACAGGCGCAACTGGTCGCGGGGCTGGCCCCACGCCACGCGGTCATTGACCACGTAGGCCG
ACACGGTGCCGGGGCCGTTGAGCTTCACGACGGAGATCCAGCGCTCGGCCACCAAGTCCTTGACTGCGTA
TTGGACCGTCCGCAAAGAACGTCCGATGAGCTTGGAAAGTGTCTTCTGGCTGACCACCACGGCGTTCTGG
TGGCCCATCTGCGCCACGAGGTGATGCAGCAGCATTGCCGCCGTGGGTTTCCTCGCAATAAGCCCGGCCC
ACGCCTCATGCGCTTTGCGTTCCGTTTGCACCCAGTGACCGGGCTTGTTCTTGGCTTGAATGCCGATTTC
TCTGGACTGCGTGGCCATGCTTATCTCCATGCGGTAGGGGTGCCGCACGGTTGCGGCACCATGCGCAATC
AGCTGCAACTTTTCGGCAGCGCGACAACAATTATGCGTTGCGTAAAAGTGGCAGTCAATTACAGATTTTC
TTTAACCTACGCAATGAGCTATTGCGGGGGGTGCCGCAATGAGCTGTTGCGTACCCCCCTTTTTTAAGTT
GTTGATTTTTAAGTCTTTCGCATTTCGCCCTATATCTAGTTCTTTGGTGCCCAAAGAAGGGCACCCCTGC
GGGGTTCCCCCACGCCTTCGGCGCGGCTCCCCCTCCGGCAAAAAGTGGCCCCTCCGGGGCTTGTTGATCG
ACTGCGCGGCCTTCGGCCTTGCCCAAGGTGGCGCTGCCCCCTTGGAACCCCCGCACTCGCCGCCGTGAGG
CTCGGGGGGCAGGCGGGCGGGCTTCGCCCTTCGACTGCCCCCACTCGCATAGGCTTGGGTCGTTCCAGGC
GCGTCAAGGCCAAGCCGCTGCGCGGTCGCTGCGCGAGCCTTGACCCGCCTTCCACTTGGTGTCCAACCGG
CAAGCGAAGCGCGCAGGCCGCAGGCCGGAGGCTTTTCCCCAGAGAAAATTAAAAAAATTGATGGGGCAAG
GCCGCAGGCCGCGCAGTTGGAGCCGGTGGGTATGTGGTCGAAGGCTGGGTAGCCGGTGGGCAATCCCTGT
GGTCAAGCTCGTGGGCAGGCGCAGCCTGTCCATCAGCTTGTCCAGCAGGGTTGTCCACGGGCCGAGCGAA
GCGAGCCAGCCGGTGGCCGCTCGCGGCCATCGTCCACATATCCACGGGCTGGCAAGGGAGCGCAGCGACC
GCGCAGGGCGAAGCCCGGAGAGCAAGCCCGTAGGGGGGGCGCGCCCAGCTGTCTAGGGCGGCGGATTTGT
CCTACTCAGGAGAGCGTTCACCGACAAACAACAGATAAAACGAAAGGCCCAGTCTTTCGACTGAGCCTTT
CGTTTTATTTGATGCCTTTAATTAAAGCGGATAACAATTTCACACAGGAGAATTCGCGGCCGCTTCTAGA
GAATTGTGAGCGGATAACAATTGACATTGTGAGCGGATAACAAGATACTGAGCACATACTAGAGAAAGAG
GAGAACTACTAGATGCGTAAAGGAGAAGAACTTTTCACTGGAGTTGTCCCAATTCTTGTTGAATTAGATG
GTGATGTTAATGGGCACAAATTTTCTGTCAGTGGAGAGGGTGAAGGTGATGCAACATACGGAAAACTTAC
CCTTAAATTTATTTGCACTACTGGAAAACTACCTGTTCCATGGCCAACACTTGTCACTACTTTCGGTTAT
GGTGTTCAATGCTTTGCGAGATACCCAGATCATATGAAACAGCATGACTTTTTCAAGAGTGCCATGCCCG
AAGGTTATGTACAGGAAAGAACTATATTTTTCAAAGATGACGGGAACTACAAGACACGTGCTGAAGTCAA
GTTTGAAGGTGATACCCTTGTTAATAGAATCGAGTTAAAAGGTATTGATTTTAAAGAAGATGGAAACATT
CTTGGACACAAATTGGAATACAACTATAACTCACACAATGTATACATCATGGCAGACAAACAAAAGAATG
GAATCAAAGTTAACTTCAAAATTAGACACAACATTGAAGATGGAAGCGTTCAACTAGCAGACCATTATCA
ACAAAATACTCCAATTGGCGATGGCCCTGTCCTTTTACCAGACAACCATTACCTGTCCACACAATCTGCC
CTTTCGAAAGATCCCAACGAAAAGAGAGACCACATGGTCCTTCTTGAGTTTGTAACAGCTGCTGGGATTA
CACATGGCATGGATGAACTATACAAATAATAATACTAGAGCCAGGCATCAAATAAAACGAAAGGCTCAGT
CGAAAGACTGGGCCTTTCGTTTTATCTGTTGTTTGTCGGTGAACGCTCTCTACTAGAGTCACACTGGCTC
ACCTTCGGGTGGGCCTTTCTGCGTTTATATACTAGTAGCGGCCGCTGCAGC
